>Addgene plasmid #174460 | pFX-EGFP-Rab11 | addgene full sequence | sequence record 354700 | Addgene NGS Result
TAGTTATTAATAGTAATCAATTACGGGGTCATTAGTTCATAGCCCATATATGGAGTTCCGCGTTACATAA
CTTACGGTAAATGGCCCGCCTGGCTGACCGCCCAACGACCCCCGCCCATTGACGTCAATAATGACGTATG
TTCCCATAGTAACGCCAATAGGGACTTTCCATTGACGTCAATGGGTGGAGTATTTACGGTAAACTGCCCA
CTTGGCAGTACATCAAGTGTATCATATGCCAAGTACGCCCCCTATTGACGTCAATGACGGTAAATGGCCC
GCCTGGCATTATGCCCAGTACATGACCTTATGGGACTTTCCTACTTGGCAGTACATCTACGTATTAGTCA
TCGCTATTACCATGGTGATGCGGTTTTGGCAGTACATCAATGGGCGTGGATAGCGGTTTGACTCACGGGG
ATTTCCAAGTCTCCACCCCATTGACGTCAATGGGAGTTTGTTTTGGCACCAAAATCAACGGGACTTTCCA
AAATGTCGTAACAACTCCGCCCCATTGACGCAAATGGGCGGTAGGCGTGTACGGTGGGAGGTCTATATAA
GCAGAGCTGGTTTAGTGAACCGTCAGATCCGCTAGCGCTACCGGTTCTAGAAGTACTGAATTCACCATGG
TGAGCAAGGGCGAGGAGCTGTTCACCGGGGTGGTGCCCATCCTGGTCGAGCTGGACGGCGACGTAAACGG
CCACAAGTTCAGCGTGTCCGGCGAGGGCGAGGGCGATGCCACCTACGGCAAGCTGACCCTGAAGTTCATC
TGCACCACCGGCAAGCTGCCCGTGCCCTGGCCCACCCTCGTGACCACCCTGACCTACGGCGTGCAGTGCT
TCAGCCGCTACCCCGACCACATGAAGCAGCACGACTTCTTCAAGTCCGCCATGCCCGAAGGCTACGTCCA
GGAGCGCACCATCTTCTTCAAGGACGACGGCAACTACAAGACCCGCGCCGAGGTGAAGTTCGAGGGCGAC
ACCCTGGTGAACCGCATCGAGCTGAAGGGCATCGACTTCAAGGAGGACGGCAACATCCTGGGGCACAAGC
TGGAGTACAACTACAACAGCCACAACGTCTATATCATGGCCGACAAGCAGAAGAACGGCATCAAGGTGAA
CTTCAAGATCCGCCACAACATCGAGGACGGCAGCGTGCAGCTCGCCGACCACTACCAGCAGAACACCCCC
ATCGGCGACGGCCCCGTGCTGCTGCCCGACAACCACTACCTGAGCACCCAGTCCGCCCTGAGCAAAGACC
CCAACGAGAAGCGCGATCACATGGTCCTGCTGGAGTTCGTGACCGCCGCCGGGATCACTCTCGGCATGGA
CGAGCTGTACAAGAGATCTGGAGGATCCGGAGGACTCGAGGCCACCATGGGCACCCGCGACGACGAGTAC
GACTACCTCTTTAAAGTTGTCCTTATTGGAGATTCTGGTGTTGGGAAGAGTAACCTCCTGTCTCGATTTA
CTCGGAATGAGTTTAATCTGGAAAGCAAGAGTACCATTGGAGTAGAATTTGCAACAAGAAGCATCCAGGT
TGATGGGAAAACAATAAAGGCACAGATATGGGACACAGCAGGGCAGGAGCGGTACAGGGCTATAACGTCT
GCATACTATCGTGGAGCAGTAGGTGCCTTATTGGTTTATGACATTGCTAAGCATCTCACATATGAAAATG
TAGAACGATGGCTGAAAGAACTGAGAGATCATGCTGATAGTAACATTGTTATCATGCTTGTGGGCAATAA
GAGTGATTTACGTCATCTCAGGGCAGTTCCTACAGATGAAGCAAGAGCATTTGCAGAGAAGAATGGTTTG
TCGTTCATTGAGACATCTGCTCTAGATTCTACAAATGTTGAAGCTGCTTTTCAGACAATTCTAACAGAGA
TATACCGCATTGTTTCTCAGAAGCAAATGTCAGACAGACGTGAAAATGACATGTCTCCAAGCAACAATGC
GGTTCCTATTCATGTCCCACCCACCACTGAGAACAAGCCAAAGGTGCAGTGCTGTCAGAACATCTAAGCG
GCCGCTGACTGACTGAAGATCCACCGGATCTAGATAACTGATCATAATCAGCCATACCACATTTGTAGAG
GTTTTACTTGCTTTAAAAAACCTCCCACACCTCCCCCTGAACCTGAAACATAAAATGAATGCAATTGTTG
TTGTTAACTTGTTTATTGCAGCTTATAATGGTTACAAATAAAGCAATAGCATCACAAATTTCACAAATAA
AGCATTTTTTTCACTGCATTCTAGTTGTGGTTTGTCCAAACTCATCAATGTATCTTAAGGCGTAAATTGT
AAGCGTTAATATTTTGTTAAAATTCGCGTTAAATTTTTGTTAAATCAGCTCATTTTTTAACCAATAGGCC
GAAATCGGCAAAATCCCTTATAAATCAAAAGAATAGACCGAGATAGGGT
[37 nt withheld, positions 2430-2466]
AAAGAACGTGGACTCCAACGTCAAAGG
[49 nt withheld, positions 2494-2542]
T
[91 nt withheld, positions 2544-2634]
G
[124 nt withheld, positions 2636-2759]
CAGGTGGCACTTTTCGGGGAAATGTGCGCGGAACCCCTATTTGTTTATTTTTCTAAATACATTCAAATAT
GTATCCGCTCATGAGACAATAACCCTGATAAATGCTTCAATAATATTGAAAAAGGAAGAGTCCTGAGGCG
GAAAGAACCAGCTGTGGAATGTGTGTCAGTTAGGGTGTGGAAAGTCCCCAGGCTCCCCAGCAGGCAGAAG
TATGCAAAGCATGCATCTCAATTAGTCAGCAACCAGGTGTGGAAAGTCCCCAGGCTCCCCAGCAGGCAGA
AGTATGCAAAGCATGCATCTCAATTAGTCAGCAACCATAGTCCCGCCCCTAACTCCGCCCATCCCGCCCC
TAACTCCGCCCAGTTCCGCCCATTCTCCGCCCCATGGCTGACTAATTTTTTTTATTTATGCAGAGGCCGA
GGCCGCCTCGGCCTCTGAGCTATTCCAGAAGTAGTGAGGAGGCTTTTTTGGAGGCCTAGGCTTTTGCAAA
GATCGATCAAGAGACAGGATGAGGATCGTTTCGCATGATTGAACAAGATGGATTGCACGCAGGTTCTCCG
GCCGCTTGGGTGGAGAGGCTATTCGGCTATGACTGGGCACAACAGACAATCGGCTGCTCTGATGCCGCCG
TGTTCCGGCTGTCAGCGCAGGGGCGCCCGGTTCTTTTTGTCAAGACCGACCTGTCCGGTGCCCTGAATGA
ACTGCAAGACGAGGCAGCGCGGCTATCGTGGCTGGCCACGACGGGCGTTCCTTGCGCAGCTGTGCTCGAC
GTTGTCACTGAAGCGGGAAGGGACTGGCTGCTATTGGGCGAAGTGCCGGGGCAGGATCTCCTGTCATCTC
ACCTTGCTCCTGCCGAGAAAGTATCCATCATGGCTGATGCAATGCGGCGGCTGCATACGCTTGATCCGGC
TACCTGCCCATTCGACCACCAAGCGAAACATCGCATCGAGCGAGCACGTACTCGGATGGAAGCCGGTCTT
GTCGATCAGGATGATCTGGACGAAGAGCATCAGGGGCTCGCGCCAGCCGAACTGTTCGCCAGGCTCAAGG
CGAGCATGCCCGACGGCGAGGATCTCGTCGTGACCCATGGCGATGCCTGCTTGCCGAATATCATGGTGGA
AAATGGCCGCTTTTCTGGATTCATCGACTGTGGCCGGCTGGGTGTGGCGGACCGCTATCAGGACATAGCG
TTGGCTACCCGTGATATTGCTGAAGAGCTTGGCGGCGAATGGGCTGACCGCTTCCTCGTGCTTTACGGTA
TCGCCGCTCCCGATTCGCAGCGCATCGCCTTCTATCGCCTTCTTGACGAGTTCTTCTGAGCGGGACTCTG
GGGTTCGAAATGACCGACCAAGCGACGCCCAACCTGCCATCACGAGATTTCGATTCCACCGCCGCCTTCT
ATGAAAGGTTGGGCTTCGGAATCGTTTTCCGGGACGCCGGCTGGATGATCCTCCAGCGCGGGGATCTCAT
GCTGGAGTTCTTCGCCCACCCTAGGGGGAGGCTAACTGAAACACGGAAGGAGACAATACCGGAAGGAACC
CGCGCTATGACGGCAATAAAAAGACAGAATAAAACGCACGGTGTTGGGTCGTTTGTTCATAAACGCGGGG
TTCGGTCCCAGGGCTGGCACTCTGTCGATACCCCACCGAGACCCCATTGGGGCCAATACGCCCGCGTTTC
TTCCTTTTCCCCACCCCACCCCCCAAGTTCGGGTGAAGGCCCAGGGCTCGCAGCCAACGTCGGGGCGGCA
GGCCCTGCCATAGCCTCAGGTTACTCATATATACTTTAGATTGATTTAAAACTTCATTTTTAATTTAAAA
GGATCTAGGTGAAGATCCTTTTTGATAATCTCATGACCAAAATCCCTTAACGTGAGTTTTCGTTCCACTG
AGCGTCAGACCCCGTAGAAAAGATCAAAGGATCTTCTTGAGATCCTTTTTTTCTGCGCGTAATCTGCTGC
TTGCAAACAAAAAAACCACCGCTACCAGCGGTGGTTTGTTTGCCGGATCAAGAGCTACCAACTCTTTTTC
CGAAGGTAACTGGCTTCAGCAGAGCGCAGATACCAAATACTGTTCTTCTAGTGTAGCCGTAGTTAGGCCA
CCACTTCAAGAACTCTGTAGCACCGCCTACATACCTCGCTCTGCTAATCCTGTTACCAGTGGCTGCTGCC
AGTGGCGATAAGTCGTGTCTTACCGGGTTGGACTCAAGACGATAGTTACCGGATAAGGCGCAGCGGTCGG
GCTGAACGGGGGGTTCGTGCACACAGCCCAGCTTGGAGCGAACGACCTACACCGAACTGAGATACCTACA
GCGTGAGCTATGAGAAAGCGCCACGCTTCCCGAAGGGAGAAAGGCGGACAGGTATCCGGTAAGCGGCAGG
GTCGGAACAGGAGAGCGCACGAGGGAGCTTCCAGGGGGAAACGCCTGGTATCTTTATAGTCCTGTCGGGT
TTCGCCACCTCTGACTTGAGCGTCGATTTTTGTGATGCTCGTCAGGGGGGCGGAGCCTATGGAAAAACGC
CAGCAACGCGGCCTTTTTACGGTTCCTGGCCTTTTGCTGGCCTTTTGCTCACATGTTCTTTCCTGCGTTA
TCCCCTGATTCTGTGGATAACCGTATTACCGCCATGCAT
Features (pLannotate 1.2.2; 14 found; start..end, strand, type, name):
     61..364     +  enhancer       CMV enhancer: human cytomegalovirus immediate early enhancer
    365..568     +  promoter       CMV promoter: human cytomegalovirus (CMV) immediate early promoter
    627..1343    +  CDS            EGFP: EGFP is a basic (constitutively fluorescent) green fluorescent protein published in 1996, derived from Aequorea victoria. It is reported to be a rapidly-maturing weak dimer with moderate acid sensitivity.
   1377..2024    +  CDS            RAB11A: RB11A_HUMAN - Also known as RAB11. Experimental evidence at protein level: Swiss-Prot protein existence level 1. The small GTPases Rab are key regulators of intracellular membrane trafficking, from the formation of transport vesicles to their fusion with membranes. Rabs cycle between an inactive GDP-bound form and an active GTP-bound form that is able to recruit to membranes different set of downstream effectors directly responsible for vesicle formation, movement, tethering and fusion. The small Rab GTPase RAB11A regulates endocytic recycling. Acts as a major regulator of membrane delivery du
   2069..2153    +  CDS            large T antigen (fragment): large T antigen from SV40 (simian virus 40)
   2176..2297    +  polyA_signal   SV40 poly(A) signal: SV40 polyadenylation signal
   2331..2759    -  rep_origin     f1 ori (sequence partly withheld): f1 bacteriophage origin of replication; arrow indicates direction of (+) strand synthesis
   2786..2890    +  promoter       AmpR promoter: bla
   2892..3249    +  promoter       SV40 promoter: SV40 enhancer and early promoter
   3284..4078    +  CDS            NeoR/KanR: aminoglycoside phosphotransferase from Tn5; aph(3')-II (or nptII); confers resistance to neomycin, kanamycin, and G418 (Geneticin®)
   4099..4251    +  CDS            ble (fragment): BLE_KLEPN - Experimental evidence at protein level: Swiss-Prot protein existence level 1. Binding protein with a strong affinity to the bleomycin family of antibiotics. Binds to CL990; an antimitotic-antibiotic compound. From Klebsiella pneumoniae.
   4310..4357    +  polyA_signal   HSV TK poly(A) signal: herpes simplex virus thymidine kinase polyadenylation signal (Cole and Stacy, 1985)
   4448..4464    -  polyA_signal   bGH poly(A) signal (fragment): bovine growth hormone polyadenylation signal
   4686..5274    +  rep_origin     ori: high-copy-number ColE1/pMB1/pBR322/pUC origin of replication
