[The description below was written by a language model from this plasmid's Addgene catalogue record and pLannotate feature annotations shown in this document.]
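Description:
pFX-EGFP-Rab11 is a mammalian expression plasmid of about 5.4 kb, built on the pFX backbone, that produces EGFP fused to the small GTPase Rab11 as a marker of recycling endosomes. The fusion is driven by the human cytomegalovirus immediate-early enhancer and promoter. The EGFP coding sequence comes first, followed after a short linker by human RAB11A, so that Rab11 sits at the C-terminus of the fluorescent protein. This leaves the GTPase's own C-terminal end free, which is generally needed for Rab membrane attachment. Transcripts are terminated by an SV40 polyadenylation signal; the short SV40 large T antigen fragment annotated just upstream is probably part of that SV40-derived 3′ region rather than an expressed element. The insert was cloned between EcoRI and NotI sites, both retained.

The plasmid propagates in E. coli at high copy from a ColE1/pUC-type origin and also carries an f1 phage origin. A single Tn5 aminoglycoside phosphotransferase gene serves both hosts. A bacterial bla-type promoter drives it for kanamycin selection, and an SV40 enhancer/early promoter with an HSV TK poly(A) signal drives it for G418 selection of stable mammalian transfectants. The small ble and bGH poly(A) fragments in the annotation look like backbone remnants.

The catalogue purpose line refers to expressing iRFP, but the plasmid name, the insert field and the sequenced features all indicate EGFP, so the iRFP wording looks like an error carried over from a sibling construct. The plasmid is used to label Rab11-positive recycling endosomes in mammalian cells. It was deposited with a study of how fluorescent protein folding behaviour affects the organelle localization of fusion proteins.
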