Addgene plasmid #174460: pFX-EGFP-Rab11
Purpose: Express iRFP with recycling endosome-targeting sequence in mammalian cells
Depositing lab: Yusuke Ohba. Depositing organization: Hokkaido University. Publication: Folding Latency of Fluorescent Proteins Affects the Mitochondrial Localization of Fusion Proteins. Kashiwagi S, Fujioka Y, Satoh AO, Yoshida A, Fujioka M, Nepal P, Tsuzuki A, Aoki O, Paudel S, Sasajima H, Ohba Y. Cell Struct Funct. 2019 Dec 26;44(2):183-194. doi: 10.1247/csf.19028. Epub 2019 Nov 15. PubMed 31735740.
Backbone
  Vector backbone: pFX
  Backbone size w/o insert (bp): 4000
  Total vector size (bp): 5400
  Vector type: Mammalian Expression
  Selectable markers: Neomycin (select with G418)
Growth in bacteria
  Bacterial resistance: Kanamycin, 50 μg/mL
  Growth temperature: 37°C
  Growth strain: DH5alpha
  Copy number: High Copy
Gene/Insert
  Gene/Insert name: EGFP with recycling endosome-targeting sequence
  Insert size (bp): 1400
  Promoter: CMV
  Tag / fusion protein: small GTPase (Rab11) (C terminal on insert)
  Cloning method: Restriction Enzyme; 5′ cloning site EcoRI (not destroyed); 3′ cloning site NotI (not destroyed)
  Sequencing primers: 5′ none; 3′ none
Terms and licenses: Academic/Nonprofit Terms; Industry Terms: Not Available to Industry
How to cite: pFX-EGFP-Rab11 was a gift from Yusuke Ohba (Addgene plasmid # 174460 ; http://n2t.net/addgene:174460 ; RRID:Addgene_174460)
